Addgene plasmid #101182: MMW3911 - human expression plasmid for SpCas9 Cluster 1 M694 + Q926A
Purpose: Human expression plasmid for SpCas9 Cluster 1 M694 + Q926A variant: CMV-T7-hSpCas9-Cluster 1M694+Q926A(N692A, Q695A, H698A, Q926A)-NLS(SV40)-3xFLAG
Depositing lab: Jennifer Doudna & Keith Joung. Depositing organization: Massachusetts General Hospital. Publication: Enhanced proofreading governs CRISPR-Cas9 targeting accuracy. Chen JS, Dagdas YS, Kleinstiver BP, Welch MM, Sousa AA, Harrington LB, Sternberg SH, Joung JK, Yildiz A, Doudna JA. Nature. 2017 Sep 20. doi: 10.1038/nature24268. PubMed 28931002.
Backbone
  Vector backbone: JDS246
  Backbone manufacturer: Joung lab (Addgene Plasmid #43861)
  Vector type: Mammalian Expression
Growth in bacteria
  Bacterial resistance: Ampicillin, 100 μg/mL
  Growth temperature: 37°C
  Growth strain: DH5alpha
  Copy number: High Copy
Gene/Insert
  Gene/Insert name: hSpCas9-Cluster1M694+Q926A(N692A/Q695A/H698A/Q926A)
  Species: Synthetic
  Insert size (bp): 4104
  Mutation: N692A/Q695A/H698A/Q926A
  Promoter: CMV
  Tag / fusion protein: NLS (SV40) (C terminal on insert); 3x FLAG
  Cloning method: Gibson Cloning
  Sequencing primers: 5′ CMV-F; 3′ BGH-rev
Terms and licenses: Academic/Nonprofit Terms; Industry Terms: Not Available to Industry
How to cite: MMW3911 - human expression plasmid for SpCas9 Cluster 1 M694 + Q926A was a gift from Jennifer Doudna & Keith Joung (Addgene plasmid # 101182 ; http://n2t.net/addgene:101182 ; RRID:Addgene_101182)
