[The description below was written by a language model from this plasmid's Addgene catalogue record and pLannotate feature annotations shown in this document.]
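Description:
MMW3911 is a mammalian expression plasmid of about 7.6 kb, built on the JDS246 backbone, that expresses a human codon-optimised Streptococcus pyogenes Cas9 variant in human cells. It is propagated in E. coli through a high-copy ColE1/pUC-type origin and selected with ampicillin via the β-lactamase gene and its native promoter. The remaining bacterial elements found by automated annotation (lac promoter and operator, CAP site, and fragments of lacI, bom, an MCS and the SV40 promoter) appear to be backbone remnants with no stated role. No mammalian selection marker is annotated.

The payload is a 4,104 bp synthetic Cas9 open reading frame driven by the CMV immediate early enhancer and promoter. A T7 promoter lies just upstream of the coding sequence, which in principle also allows in vitro transcription. The protein carries a C-terminal SV40 nuclear localisation signal followed by a 3xFLAG epitope for nuclear import and detection, and the transcript ends at the bovine growth hormone polyadenylation signal. According to the catalogue entry, the variant carries four alanine substitutions: N692A, Q695A, H698A and Q926A, described as "Cluster 1" with M694 left unaltered, plus Q926A. The feature table labels the ORF as SpCas9-HF1 (N497A, R661A, Q695A, Q926A). This is a best-match assignment from the annotation tool, sharing only Q695A and Q926A with the recorded variant, so the catalogue mutation list should be taken as the description of this construct.

The plasmid encodes no guide RNA, so one must be supplied separately. It was deposited with a study of how proofreading governs Cas9 targeting accuracy, which suggests use in comparing on- and off-target activity among Cas9 variants in human cells.
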