Features (pLannotate 1.2.2; 16 found; start..end, strand, type, name):
    132..335     +  promoter       CMV promoter: human cytomegalovirus (CMV) immediate early promoter
    377..395     +  promoter       T7 promoter: promoter for bacteriophage T7 RNA polymerase
    409..4512    +  CDS            SpCas9-HF1: Cas9 endonuclease from the Streptococcus pyogenes Type II CRISPR/Cas system, mutated to improve targeting specificity (Kleinstiver et al., 2016) carries the mutations N497A, R661A, Q695A, and Q926A
   4546..4611    +  CDS            3xFLAG: three tandem FLAG® epitope tags, followed by an enterokinase cleavage site
   4675..4899    +  polyA_signal   bGH poly(A) signal: bovine growth hormone polyadenylation signal
   4903..4924    +  promoter       SV40 promoter (fragment): SV40 enhancer and early promoter
   4929..4945    +  misc_feature   MCS (fragment): pBluescript multiple cloning site
   4994..5010    -  protein_bind   lac operator: The lac repressor binds to the lac operator to inhibit transcription in E. coli. This inhibition can be relieved by adding lactose or isopropyl-β-D-thiogalactopyranoside (IPTG). lac repressor encoded by lacI
   5018..5048    -  promoter       lac promoter: promoter for the E. coli lac operon
   5063..5084    -  protein_bind   CAP binding site: CAP binding activates transcription in the presence of cAMP. E. coli catabolite activator protein
   5097..5189    -  CDS            lacI (fragment): lac repressor; lacI; The lac repressor binds to the lac operator to inhibit transcription in E. coli. This inhibition can be relieved by adding lactose or isopropyl-β-D-thiogalactopyranoside (IPTG).
   5372..5960    -  rep_origin     ori: high-copy-number ColE1/pMB1/pBR322/pUC origin of replication
   6131..6991    -  CDS            AmpR: β-lactamase; bla; confers resistance to ampicillin, carbenicillin, and related antibiotics
   6992..7096    -  promoter       AmpR promoter: bla
   7167..7211    -  misc_feature   bom (fragment): basis of mobility region from pBR322
   7366..131     +  enhancer       CMV enhancer (across the origin): human cytomegalovirus immediate early enhancer
>Addgene plasmid #101182 | MMW3911 - human expression plasmid for SpCas9 Cluster 1 M694 + Q926A | addgene full sequence | sequence record 194031 | Addgene NGS Result
ATATGCCAAGTACGCCCCCTATTGACGTCAATGACGGTAAATGGCCCGCCTGGCATTATGCCCAGTACAT
GACCTTATGGGACTTTCCTACTTGGCAGTACATCTACGTATTAGTCATCGCTATTACCATGGTGATGCGG
TTTTGGCAGTACATCAATGGGCGTGGATAGCGGTTTGACTCACGGGGATTTCCAAGTCTCCACCCCATTG
ACGTCAATGGGAGTTTGTTTTGGCACCAAAATCAACGGGACTTTCCAAAATGTCGTAACAACTCCGCCCC
ATTGACGCAAATGGGCGGTAGGCGTGTACGGTGGGAGGTCTATATAAGCAGAGCTGGTTTAGTGAACCGT
CAGATCCGCTAGAGATCCGCGGCCGCTAATACGACTCACTATAGGGAGAGCCGCCACCATGGATAAAAAG
TATTCTATTGGTTTAGACATCGGCACTAATTCCGTTGGATGGGCTGTCATAACCGATGAATACAAAGTAC
CTTCAAAGAAATTTAAGGTGTTGGGGAACACAGACCGTCATTCGATTAAAAAGAATCTTATCGGTGCCCT
CCTATTCGATAGTGGCGAAACGGCAGAGGCGACTCGCCTGAAACGAACCGCTCGGAGAAGGTATACACGT
CGCAAGAACCGAATATGTTACTTACAAGAAATTTTTAGCAATGAGATGGCCAAAGTTGACGATTCTTTCT
TTCACCGTTTGGAAGAGTCCTTCCTTGTCGAAGAGGACAAGAAACATGAACGGCACCCCATCTTTGGAAA
CATAGTAGATGAGGTGGCATATCATGAAAAGTACCCAACGATTTATCACCTCAGAAAAAAGCTAGTTGAC
TCAACTGATAAAGCGGACCTGAGGTTAATCTACTTGGCTCTTGCCCATATGATAAAGTTCCGTGGGCACT
TTCTCATTGAGGGTGATCTAAATCCGGACAACTCGGATGTCGACAAACTGTTCATCCAGTTAGTACAAAC
CTATAATCAGTTGTTTGAAGAGAACCCTATAAATGCAAGTGGCGTGGATGCGAAGGCTATTCTTAGCGCC
CGCCTCTCTAAATCCCGACGGCTAGAAAACCTGATCGCACAATTACCCGGAGAGAAGAAAAATGGGTTGT
TCGGTAACCTTATAGCGCTCTCACTAGGCCTGACACCAAATTTTAAGTCGAACTTCGACTTAGCTGAAGA
TGCCAAATTGCAGCTTAGTAAGGACACGTACGATGACGATCTCGACAATCTACTGGCACAAATTGGAGAT
CAGTATGCGGACTTATTTTTGGCTGCCAAAAACCTTAGCGATGCAATCCTCCTATCTGACATACTGAGAG
TTAATACTGAGATTACCAAGGCGCCGTTATCCGCTTCAATGATCAAAAGGTACGATGAACATCACCAAGA
CTTGACACTTCTCAAGGCCCTAGTCCGTCAGCAACTGCCTGAGAAATATAAGGAAATATTCTTTGATCAG
TCGAAAAACGGGTACGCAGGTTATATTGACGGCGGAGCGAGTCAAGAGGAATTCTACAAGTTTATCAAAC
CCATATTAGAGAAGATGGATGGGACGGAAGAGTTGCTTGTAAAACTCAATCGCGAAGATCTACTGCGAAA
GCAGCGGACTTTCGACAACGGTAGCATTCCACATCAAATCCACTTAGGCGAATTGCATGCTATACTTAGA
AGGCAGGAGGATTTTTATCCGTTCCTCAAAGACAATCGTGAAAAGATTGAGAAAATCCTAACCTTTCGCA
TACCTTACTATGTGGGACCCCTGGCCCGAGGGAACTCTCGGTTCGCATGGATGACAAGAAAGTCCGAAGA
AACGATTACTCCATGGAATTTTGAGGAAGTTGTCGATAAAGGTGCGTCAGCTCAATCGTTCATCGAGAGG
ATGACCAACTTTGACAAGAATTTACCGAACGAAAAAGTATTGCCTAAGCACAGTTTACTTTACGAGTATT
TCACAGTGTACAATGAACTCACGAAAGTTAAGTATGTCACTGAGGGCATGCGTAAACCCGCCTTTCTAAG
CGGAGAACAGAAGAAAGCAATAGTAGATCTGTTATTCAAGACCAACCGCAAAGTGACAGTTAAGCAATTG
AAAGAGGACTACTTTAAGAAAATTGAATGCTTCGATTCTGTCGAGATCTCCGGGGTAGAAGATCGATTTA
ATGCGTCACTTGGTACGTATCATGACCTCCTAAAGATAATTAAAGATAAGGACTTCCTGGATAACGAAGA
GAATGAAGATATCTTAGAAGATATAGTGTTGACTCTTACCCTCTTTGAAGATCGGGAAATGATTGAGGAA
AGACTAAAAACATACGCTCACCTGTTCGACGATAAGGTTATGAAACAGTTAAAGAGGCGTCGCTATACGG
GCTGGGGACGATTGTCGCGGAAACTTATCAACGGGATAAGAGACAAGCAAAGTGGTAAAACTATTCTCGA
TTTTCTAAAGAGCGACGGCTTCGCCAATAGGGCCTTTATGGCCCTGATCGCTGATGACTCTTTAACCTTC
AAAGAGGATATACAAAAGGCACAGGTTTCCGGACAAGGGGACTCATTGCACGAACATATTGCGAATCTTG
CTGGTTCGCCAGCCATCAAAAAGGGCATACTCCAGACAGTCAAAGTAGTGGATGAGCTAGTTAAGGTCAT
GGGACGTCACAAACCGGAAAACATTGTAATCGAGATGGCACGCGAAAATCAAACGACTCAGAAGGGGCAA
AAAAACAGTCGAGAGCGGATGAAGAGAATAGAAGAGGGTATTAAAGAACTGGGCAGCCAGATCTTAAAGG
AGCATCCTGTGGAAAATACCCAATTGCAGAACGAGAAACTTTACCTCTATTACCTACAAAATGGAAGGGA
CATGTATGTTGATCAGGAACTGGACATAAACCGTTTATCTGATTACGACGTCGATCACATTGTACCCCAA
TCCTTTTTGAAGGACGATTCAATCGACAATAAAGTGCTTACACGCTCGGATAAGAACCGAGGGAAAAGTG
ACAATGTTCCAAGCGAGGAAGTCGTAAAGAAAATGAAGAACTATTGGCGGCAGCTCCTAAATGCGAAACT
GATAACGCAAAGAAAGTTCGATAACTTAACTAAAGCTGAGAGGGGTGGCTTGTCTGAACTTGACAAGGCC
GGATTTATTAAACGTCAGCTCGTGGAAACCCGCGCCATCACAAAGCATGTTGCGCAGATACTAGATTCCC
GAATGAATACGAAATACGACGAGAACGATAAGCTGATTCGGGAAGTCAAAGTAATCACTTTAAAGTCAAA
ATTGGTGTCGGACTTCAGAAAGGATTTTCAATTCTATAAAGTTAGGGAGATAAATAACTACCACCATGCG
CACGACGCTTATCTTAATGCCGTCGTAGGGACCGCACTCATTAAGAAATACCCGAAGCTAGAAAGTGAGT
TTGTGTATGGTGATTACAAAGTTTATGACGTCCGTAAGATGATCGCGAAAAGCGAACAGGAGATAGGCAA
GGCTACAGCCAAATACTTCTTTTATTCTAACATTATGAATTTCTTTAAGACGGAAATCACTCTGGCAAAC
GGAGAGATACGCAAACGACCTTTAATTGAAACCAATGGGGAGACAGGTGAAATCGTATGGGATAAGGGCC
GGGACTTCGCGACGGTGAGAAAAGTTTTGTCCATGCCCCAAGTCAACATAGTAAAGAAAACTGAGGTGCA
GACCGGAGGGTTTTCAAAGGAATCGATTCTTCCAAAAAGGAATAGTGATAAGCTCATCGCTCGTAAAAAG
GACTGGGACCCGAAAAAGTACGGTGGCTTCGATAGCCCTACAGTTGCCTATTCTGTCCTAGTAGTGGCAA
AAGTTGAGAAGGGAAAATCCAAGAAACTGAAGTCAGTCAAAGAATTATTGGGGATAACGATTATGGAGCG
CTCGTCTTTTGAAAAGAACCCCATCGACTTCCTTGAGGCGAAAGGTTACAAGGAAGTAAAAAAGGATCTC
ATAATTAAACTACCAAAGTATAGTCTGTTTGAGTTAGAAAATGGCCGAAAACGGATGTTGGCTAGCGCCG
GAGAGCTTCAAAAGGGGAACGAACTCGCACTACCGTCTAAATACGTGAATTTCCTGTATTTAGCGTCCCA
TTACGAGAAGTTGAAAGGTTCACCTGAAGATAACGAACAGAAGCAACTTTTTGTTGAGCAGCACAAACAT
TATCTCGACGAAATCATAGAGCAAATTTCGGAATTCAGTAAGAGAGTCATCCTAGCTGATGCCAATCTGG
ACAAAGTATTAAGCGCATACAACAAGCACAGGGATAAACCCATACGTGAGCAGGCGGAAAATATTATCCA
TTTGTTTACTCTTACCAACCTCGGCGCTCCAGCCGCATTCAAGTATTTTGACACAACGATAGATCGCAAA
CGATACACTTCTACCAAGGAGGTGCTAGACGCGACACTGATTCACCAATCCATCACGGGATTATATGAAA
CTCGGATAGATTTGTCACAGCTTGGGGGTGACGGATCCCCCAAGAAGAAGAGGAAAGTCTCGAGCGACTA
CAAAGACCATGACGGTGATTATAAAGATCATGACATCGATTACAAGGATGACGATGACAAGGCTGCAGGA
TGACCGGTCATCATCACCATCACCATTGAGTTTAAACCCGCTGATCAGCCTCGACTGTGCCTTCTAGTTG
CCAGCCATCTGTTGTTTGCCCCTCCCCCGTGCCTTCCTTGACCCTGGAAGGTGCCACTCCCACTGTCCTT
TCCTAATAAAATGAGGAAATTGCATCGCATTGTCTGAGTAGGTGTCATTCTATTCTGGGGGGTGGGGTGG
GGCAGGACAGCAAGGGGGAGGATTGGGAAGACAATAGCAGGCATGCTGGGGATGCGGTGGGCTCTATGGC
TTCTGAGGCGGAAAGAACCAGCTGGGGCTCGATACCGTCGACCTCTAGCTAGAGCTTGGCGTAATCATGG
TCATAGCTGTTTCCTGTGTGAAATTGTTATCCGCTCACAATTCCACACAACATACGAGCCGGAAGCATAA
AGTGTAAAGCCTAGGGTGCCTAATGAGTGAGCTAACTCACATTAATTGCGTTGCGCTCACTGCCCGCTTT
CCAGTCGGGAAACCTGTCGTGCCAGCTGCATTAATGAATCGGCCAACGCGCGGGGAGAGGCGGTTTGCGT
ATTGGGCGCTCTTCCGCTTCCTCGCTCACTGACTCGCTGCGCTCGGTCGTTCGGCTGCGGCGAGCGGTAT
CAGCTCACTCAAAGGCGGTAATACGGTTATCCACAGAATCAGGGGATAACGCAGGAAAGAACATGTGAGC
AAAAGGCCAGCAAAAGGCCAGGAACCGTAAAAAGGCCGCGTTGCTGGCGTTTTTCCATAGGCTCCGCCCC
CCTGACGAGCATCACAAAAATCGACGCTCAAGTCAGAGGTGGCGAAACCCGACAGGACTATAAAGATACC
AGGCGTTTCCCCCTGGAAGCTCCCTCGTGCGCTCTCCTGTTCCGACCCTGCCGCTTACCGGATACCTGTC
CGCCTTTCTCCCTTCGGGAAGCGTGGCGCTTTCTCATAGCTCACGCTGTAGGTATCTCAGTTCGGTGTAG
GTCGTTCGCTCCAAGCTGGGCTGTGTGCACGAACCCCCCGTTCAGCCCGACCGCTGCGCCTTATCCGGTA
ACTATCGTCTTGAGTCCAACCCGGTAAGACACGACTTATCGCCACTGGCAGCAGCCACTGGTAACAGGAT
TAGCAGAGCGAGGTATGTAGGCGGTGCTACAGAGTTCTTGAAGTGGTGGCCTAACTACGGCTACACTAGA
AGAACAGTATTTGGTATCTGCGCTCTGCTGAAGCCAGTTACCTTCGGAAAAAGAGTTGGTAGCTCTTGAT
CCGGCAAACAAACCACCGCTGGTAGCGGTGGTTTTTTTGTTTGCAAGCAGCAGATTACGCGCAGAAAAAA
AGGATCTCAAGAAGATCCTTTGATCTTTTCTACGGGGTCTGACGCTCAGTGGAACGAAAACTCACGTTAA
GGGATTTTGGTCATGAGATTATCAAAAAGGATCTTCACCTAGATCCTTTTAAATTAAAAATGAAGTTTTA
AATCAATCTAAAGTATATATGAGTAAACTTGGTCTGACAGTTACCAATGCTTAATCAGTGAGGCACCTAT
CTCAGCGATCTGTCTATTTCGTTCATCCATAGTTGCCTGACTCCCCGTCGTGTAGATAACTACGATACGG
GAGGGCTTACCATCTGGCCCCAGTGCTGCAATGATACCGCGAGACCCACGCTCACCGGCTCCAGATTTAT
CAGCAATAAACCAGCCAGCCGGAAGGGCCGAGCGCAGAAGTGGTCCTGCAACTTTATCCGCCTCCATCCA
GTCTATTAATTGTTGCCGGGAAGCTAGAGTAAGTAGTTCGCCAGTTAATAGTTTGCGCAACGTTGTTGCC
ATTGCTACAGGCATCGTGGTGTCACGCTCGTCGTTTGGTATGGCTTCATTCAGCTCCGGTTCCCAACGAT
CAAGGCGAGTTACATGATCCCCCATGTTGTGCAAAAAAGCGGTTAGCTCCTTCGGTCCTCCGATCGTTGT
CAGAAGTAAGTTGGCCGCAGTGTTATCACTCATGGTTATGGCAGCACTGCATAATTCTCTTACTGTCATG
CCATCCGTAAGATGCTTTTCTGTGACTGGTGAGTACTCAACCAAGTCATTCTGAGAATAGTGTATGCGGC
GACCGAGTTGCTCTTGCCCGGCGTCAATACGGGATAATACCGCGCCACATAGCAGAACTTTAAAAGTGCT
CATCATTGGAAAACGTTCTTCGGGGCGAAAACTCTCAAGGATCTTACCGCTGTTGAGATCCAGTTCGATG
TAACCCACTCGTGCACCCAACTGATCTTCAGCATCTTTTACTTTCACCAGCGTTTCTGGGTGAGCAAAAA
CAGGAAGGCAAAATGCCGCAAAAAAGGGAATAAGGGCGACACGGAAATGTTGAATACTCATACTCTTCCT
TTTTCAATATTATTGAAGCATTTATCAGGGTTATTGTCTCATGAGCGGATACATATTTGAATGTATTTAG
AAAAATAAACAAATAGGGGTTCCGCGCACATTTCCCCGAAAAGTGCCACCTGACGTCGACGGATCGGGAG
ATCGATCTCCCGATCCCCTAGGGTCGACTCTCAGTACAATCTGCTCTGATGCCGCATAGTTAAGCCAGTA
TCTGCTCCCTGCTTGTGTGTTGGAGGTCGCTGAGTAGTGCGCGAGCAAAATTTAAGCTACAACAAGGCAA
GGCTTGACCGACAATTGCATGAAGAATCTGCTTAGGGTTAGGCGTTTTGCGCTGCTTCGCGATGTACGGG
CCAGATATACGCGTTGACATTGATTATTGACTAGTTATTAATAGTAATCAATTACGGGGTCATTAGTTCA
TAGCCCATATATGGAGTTCCGCGTTACATAACTTACGGTAAATGGCCCGCCTGGCTGACCGCCCAACGAC
CCCCGCCCATTGACGTCAATAATGACGTATGTTCCCATAGTAACGCCAATAGGGACTTTCCATTGACGTC
AATGGGTGGAGTATTTACGGTAAACTGCCCACTTGGCAGTACATCAAGTGTATC
